Addgene plasmid #143131: TFORF1547
Purpose: Lentiviral vector for overexpressing transcription factor ORFs with unique 24-bp barcodes. Barcodes facilitate identification of transcription factors in pooled screens.
Depositing lab: Feng Zhang. Depositing organization: Broad Institute. Publication: A transcription factor atlas of directed differentiation. Joung J, Ma S, Tay T, Geiger-Schuller KR, Kirchgatterer PC, Verdine VK, Guo B, Arias-Garcia MA, Allen WE, Singh A, Kuksenko O, Abudayyeh OO, Gootenberg JS, Fu Z, Macrae RK, Buenrostro JD, Regev A, Zhang F. Cell. 2023 Jan 5;186(1):209-229.e26. doi: 10.1016/j.cell.2022.11.026. PubMed 36608654.
Backbone
  Vector backbone: pLX_TRC317
  Backbone manufacturer: Broad Institute Genetic Perturbation Platform
  Backbone size w/o insert (bp): 8264
  Vector type: Mammalian Expression, Lentiviral
  Selectable markers: Puromycin
Growth in bacteria
  Bacterial resistance: Ampicillin, 100 μg/mL
  Growth temperature: 37°C
  Growth strain: NEB Stable
  Copy number: High Copy
Gene/Insert
  Gene/Insert name: SUPT5H
  Species: H. sapiens (human)
  Insert size (bp): 3353
  Entrez Gene: SUPT5H (a.k.a. SPT5, SPT5H, Tat-CT1)
  Promoter: EF1a
  Cloning method: Unknown
  Sequencing primers: 5′ GGGTGGAGACTGAAGTTAGGCCAG; 3′ CACATAGCGTAAAAGGAGCAACATAG
Terms and licenses: Academic/Nonprofit Terms; Industry Terms: Not Available to Industry
Depositor comments: NM_001319991,NM_001130825,ENST00000402194,ENST00000359191 . The transcription factor ORF portion of this plasmid was synthesized by Genewiz. Please test multiple small colonies in case of plasmid recombination. To make this collection available in a timely manner, a portion of this collection was not fully sequenced by Addgene. If an Addgene verified full plasmid sequence is not available, please contact us prior to placing an order to request the full sequence.
How to cite: TFORF1547 was a gift from Feng Zhang (Addgene plasmid # 143131 ; http://n2t.net/addgene:143131 ; RRID:Addgene_143131)
