[The description below was written by a language model from this plasmid's Addgene catalogue record and pLannotate feature annotations shown in this document.]
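Description:
TFORF1547 is a third-generation-style, self-inactivating lentiviral expression plasmid built on the pLX_TRC317 backbone, and is one member of a barcoded collection of human transcription factor open reading frames. It is propagated in E. coli through a high-copy ColE1/pUC origin with ampicillin resistance (AmpR). An f1 origin and remnants of lac and T7/T3 phagemid sequence also sit in the bacterial portion. The depositor notes that the plasmid can recombine, which is consistent with its repeated LTR sequences. The sequenced record is 11,617 nt, matching the stated backbone plus insert.

The viral genome is transcribed from an RSV promoter fused to a truncated HIV-1 5' LTR. This is followed by the Ψ packaging signal with a short gag fragment, the RRE for Rev-dependent nuclear export, and a cPPT/CTS element, and it ends in a ΔU3 3' LTR with a downstream SV40 polyadenylation signal. Two expression units lie within this frame. An SV40 early promoter/origin region drives puromycin N-acetyltransferase, allowing selection of transduced mammalian cells. A full-length EF-1α promoter drives the human SUPT5H coding sequence, with a WPRE downstream to enhance transcript stability and expression. SUPT5H (SPT5) is a subunit of the DSIF complex, which regulates RNA polymerase II pausing, elongation and mRNA capping.

According to the catalogue entry, each construct in the series carries a unique 24-bp barcode. This barcode is not annotated in the feature table, so its position is not established by the record. The barcode lets the overexpressed factor be identified in pooled screens, such as those probing directed differentiation.
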