Features (pLannotate 1.2.2; 31 found; start..end, strand, type, name):
      5..231     +  promoter       RSV promoter: Rous sarcoma virus enhancer/promoter
    232..412     +  LTR            5' LTR (truncated): truncated 5' long terminal repeat (LTR) from HIV-1
    459..584     +  misc_feature   HIV-1 Ψ: packaging signal of human immunodeficiency virus type 1
    568..931     +  CDS            HIV-1 gag (fragment): gag protein from human immunodeficiency virus 1; gag
   1077..1310    +  misc_feature   RRE: The Rev response element (RRE) of HIV-1 allows for Rev-dependent mRNA export from the nucleus to the cytoplasm.
   1687..1713    +  CDS            Rev (fragment): human immunodeficiency virus 1 (HIV-1) Rev protein; rev; enhances nuclear export of unspliced and incompletely spliced viral mRNAs
   1720..1743    +  promoter       SV40 promoter (fragment): SV40 early promoter
   1744..1815    +  promoter       SV40 promoter (fragment): SV40 enhancer and early promoter
   1839..1974    +  rep_origin     SV40 ori: SV40 origin of replication
   2020..2616    +  CDS            PuroR (fragment): puromycin N-acetyltransferase; pac from Streptomyces; confers resistance to puromycin
   2665..2782    +  misc_feature   cPPT/CTS: central polypurine tract and central termination sequence of HIV-1
   2847..2913    +  CDS            small t antigen (fragment): SV40 (simian virus 40) small t antigen
   2920..4098    +  promoter       EF-1α promoter: strong constitutive promoter for human elongation factor EF-1α
   4115..7363    +  CDS            SUPT5H (sequence partly withheld): SPT5H_HUMAN - Also known as SPT5, SPT5H. Experimental evidence at protein level: Swiss-Prot protein existence level 1. Component of the DRB sensitivity-inducing factor complex (DSIF complex), which regulates mRNA processing and transcription elongation by RNA polymerase II. DSIF positively regulates mRNA capping by stimulating the mRNA guanylyltransferase activity of RNGTT/CAP1A. DSIF also acts cooperatively with the negative elongation factor complex (NELF complex) to enhance transcriptional pausing at sites proximal to the promoter. Transcriptional pausing may facilitate the assembly of an e
   7379..7432    +  promoter       U6 promoter (fragment): RNA polymerase III promoter for human U6 snRNA
   7474..8062    +  misc_feature   WPRE: woodchuck hepatitis virus posttranscriptional regulatory element
   8113..8132    +  misc_feature   cPPT/CTS (fragment): central polypurine tract and central termination sequence of HIV-1
   8134..8367    +  LTR            3' LTR (ΔU3): self-inactivating 3' long terminal repeat (LTR) from HIV-1
   8445..8566    +  polyA_signal   SV40 poly(A) signal: SV40 polyadenylation signal
   8606..8741    +  rep_origin     SV40 ori: SV40 origin of replication
   8762..8780    -  promoter       T7 promoter: promoter for bacteriophage T7 RNA polymerase
   8788..8943    +  CDS            lacZα (fragment): LacZα fragment of β-galactosidase; lacZ fragment
   8948..9376    +  rep_origin     f1 ori (sequence partly withheld): f1 bacteriophage origin of replication; arrow indicates direction of (+) strand synthesis
   9429..9533    +  promoter       AmpR promoter: bla
   9534..10394   +  CDS            AmpR: β-lactamase; bla; confers resistance to ampicillin, carbenicillin, and related antibiotics
  10565..11153   +  rep_origin     ori: high-copy-number ColE1/pMB1/pBR322/pUC origin of replication
  11336..11428   +  CDS            lacI (fragment): lac repressor; lacI; The lac repressor binds to the lac operator to inhibit transcription in E. coli. This inhibition can be relieved by adding lactose or isopropyl-β-D-thiogalactopyranoside (IPTG).
  11441..11462   +  protein_bind   CAP binding site: CAP binding activates transcription in the presence of cAMP. E. coli catabolite activator protein
  11477..11507   +  promoter       lac promoter: promoter for the E. coli lac operon
  11511..11533   +  protein_bind   lac operator (fragment): The lac repressor binds to the lac operator to inhibit transcription in E. coli. This inhibition can be relieved by adding lactose or isopropyl-β-D-thiogalactopyranoside (IPTG). lac repressor encoded by lacI
  11576..11594   +  promoter       T3 promoter: promoter for bacteriophage T3 RNA polymerase
>Addgene plasmid #143131 | TFORF1547 | addgene full sequence | sequence record 397796 | Addgene NGS Result
TTAATGTAGTCTTATGCAATACTCTTGTAGTCTTGCAACATGGTAACGATGAGTTAGCAACATGCCTTAC
AAGGAGAGAAAAAGCACCGTGCATGCCGATTGGTGGAAGTAAGGTGGTACGATCGTGCCTTATTAGGAAG
GCAACAGACGGGTCTGACATGGATTGGACGAACCACTGAATTGCCGCATTGCAGAGATATTGTATTTAAG
TGCCTAGCTCGATACATAAACGGGTCTCTCTGGTTAGACCAGATCTGAGCCTGGGAGCTCTCTGGCTAAC
TAGGGAACCCACTGCTTAAGCCTCAATAAAGCTTGCCTTGAGTGCTTCAAGTAGTGTGTGCCCGTCTGTT
GTGTGACTCTGGTAACTAGAGATCCCTCAGACCCTTTTAGTCAGTGTGGAAAATCTCTAGCAGTGGCGCC
CGAACAGGGACTTGAAAGCGAAAGGGAAACCAGAGGAGCTCTCTCGACGCAGGACTCGGCTTGCTGAAGC
GCGCACGGCAAGAGGCGAGGGGCGGCGACTGGTGAGTACGCCAAAAATTTTGACTAGCGGAGGCTAGAAG
GAGAGAGATGGGTGCGAGAGCGTCAGTATTAAGCGGGGGAGAATTAGATCGCGATGGGAAAAAATTCGGT
TAAGGCCAGGGGGAAAGAAAAAATATAAATTAAAACATATAGTATGGGCAAGCAGGGAGCTAGAACGATT
CGCAGTTAATCCTGGCCTGTTAGAAACATCAGAAGGCTGTAGACAAATACTGGGACAGCTACAACCATCC
CTTCAGACAGGATCAGAAGAACTTAGATCATTATATAATACAGTAGCAACCCTCTATTGTGTGCATCAAA
GGATAGAGATAAAAGACACCAAGGAAGCTTTAGACAAGATAGAGGAAGAGCAAAACAAAAGTAAGACCAC
CGCACAGCAAGCGGCCGCTGATCTTCAGACCTGGAGGAGGAGATATGAGGGACAATTGGAGAAGTGAATT
ATATAAATATAAAGTAGTAAAAATTGAACCATTAGGAGTAGCACCCACCAAGGCAAAGAGAAGAGTGGTG
CAGAGAGAAAAAAGAGCAGTGGGAATAGGAGCTTTGTTCCTTGGGTTCTTGGGAGCAGCAGGAAGCACTA
TGGGCGCAGCGTCAATGACGCTGACGGTACAGGCCAGACAATTATTGTCTGGTATAGTGCAGCAGCAGAA
CAATTTGCTGAGGGCTATTGAGGCGCAACAGCATCTGTTGCAACTCACAGTCTGGGGCATCAAGCAGCTC
CAGGCAAGAATCCTGGCTGTGGAAAGATACCTAAAGGATCAACAGCTCCTGGGGATTTGGGGTTGCTCTG
GAAAACTCATTTGCACCACTGCTGTGCCTTGGAATGCTAGTTGGAGTAATAAATCTCTGGAACAGATTTG
GAATCACACGACCTGGATGGAGTGGGACAGAGAAATTAACAATTACACAAGCTTAATACACTCCTTAATT
GAAGAATCGCAAAACCAGCAAGAAAAGAATGAACAAGAATTATTGGAATTAGATAAATGGGCAAGTTTGT
GGAATTGGTTTAACATAACAAATTGGCTGTGGTATATAAAATTATTCATAATGATAGTAGGAGGCTTGGT
AGGTTTAAGAATAGTTTTTGCTGTACTTTCTATAGTGAATAGAGTTAGGCAGGGATATTCACCATTATCG
TTTCAGACCCACCTCCCAACCCCGAGGGGACCCATGCATTGCATCTCAATTAGTCAGCAACCAGGTGTGG
AAAGTCCCCAGGCTCCCCAGCAGGCAGAAGTATGCAAAGCATGCGTCTCAATTAGTCAGCAACCATAGTC
CCGCCCCTAACTCCGCCCATCCCGCCCCTAACTCCGCCCAGTTCCGCCCATTCTCCGCCCCATGGCTGAC
TAATTTTTTTTATTTATGCAGAGGCCGAGGCCGCCTCGGCCTCTGAGCTATTCCAGAAGTAGTGAGGAGG
CTTTTTTGGAGGCCTAGGCTTTTGCAAAAAGCTTTCTAGAGGTACCACCGGAGCTTACCATGACCGAGTA
CAAGCCCACGGTGCGCCTCGCCACCCGCGACGACGTCCCCAGGGCCGTACGCACCCTCGCCGCCGCGTTC
GCCGACTACCCCGCCACGCGCCACACCGTCGATCCGGACCGCCACATCGAGCGGGTCACCGAGCTGCAAG
AACTCTTCCTCACGCGCGTCGGGCTCGACATCGGCAAGGTGTGGGTCGCGGACGACGGCGCCGCCGTGGC
GGTCTGGACCACGCCGGAGAGCGTCGAAGCGGGGGCGGTGTTCGCCGAGATCGGCCCGCGCATGGCCGAG
TTGAGCGGTTCCCGGCTGGCCGCGCAGCAACAGATGGAAGGCCTCCTGGCGCCGCACCGGCCCAAGGAGC
CCGCGTGGTTCCTGGCCACCGTCGGCGTCTCGCCCGACCACCAGGGCAAGGGTCTGGGCAGCGCCGTCGT
GCTCCCCGGAGTGGAGGCGGCCGAGCGCGCCGGGGTGCCCGCCTTCCTGGAGACCTCCGCGCCCCGCAAC
CTCCCCTTCTACGAGCGGCTCGGCTTCACCGTCACCGCCGACGTCGAGGTGCCCGAAGGACCGCGCACCT
GGTGCATGACCCGCAAGCCCGGTGCCAGTTAACGAATTCTAGATCTTGAGACAAATGGCAGTATTCATCC
ACAATTTTAAAAGAAAAGGGGGGATTGGGGGGTACAGTGCAGGGGAAAGAATAGTAGACATAATAGCAAC
AGACATACAAACTAAAGAATTACAAAAACAAATTACAAAAATTCAAAATTTTCGGGTTTATTACAGGGAC
AGCAGAGATCCACTTTGGCGCCGGCTCGAGGCCTGCAGGTGCAAAGATGGATAAAGTTTTAAACAGAGAG
GAATCTTTGCAGCTAATGGACCTTCTAGGTCTTGAAAGGAGTGGGAATTGGCTCCGGTGCCCGTCAGTGG
GCAGAGCGCACATCGCCCACAGTCCCCGAGAAGTTGGGGGGAGGGGTCGGCAATTGAACCGGTGCCTAGA
GAAGGTGGCGCGGGGTAAACTGGGAAAGTGATGTCGTGTACTGGCTCCGCCTTTTTCCCGAGGGTGGGGG
AGAACCGTATATAAGTGCAGTAGTCGCCGTGAACGTTCTTTTTCGCAACGGGTTTGCCGCCAGAACACAG
GTAAGTGCCGTGTGTGGTTCCCGCGGGCCTGGCCTCTTTACGGGTTATGGCCCTTGCGTGCCTTGAATTA
CTTCCACCTGGCTGCAGTACGTGATTCTTGATCCCGAGCTTCGGGTTGGAAGTGGGTGGGAGAGTTCGAG
GCCTTGCGCTTAAGGAGCCCCTTCGCCTCGTGCTTGAGTTGAGGCCTGGCCTGGGCGCTGGGGCCGCCGC
GTGCGAATCTGGTGGCACCTTCGCGCCTGTCTCGCTGCTTTCGATAAGTCTCTAGCCATTTAAAATTTTT
GATGACCTGCTGCGACGCTTTTTTTCTGGCAAGATAGTCTTGTAAATGCGGGCCAAGATCTGCACACTGG
TATTTCGGTTTTTGGGGCCGCGGGCGGCGACGGGGCCCGTGCGTCCCAGCGCACATGTTCGGCGAGGCGG
GGCCTGCGAGCGCGGCCACCGAGAATCGGACGGGGGTAGTCTCAAGCTGGCCGGCCTGCTCTGGTGCCTG
GCCTCGCGCCGCCGTGTATCGCCCCGCCCTGGGCGGCAAGGCTGGCCCGGTCGGCACCAGTTGCGTGAGC
GGAAAGATGGCCGCTTCCCGGCCCTGCTGCAGGGAGCTCAAAATGGAGGACGCGGCGCTCGGGAGAGCGG
GCGGGTGAGTCACCCACACAAAGGAAAAGGGCCTTTCCGTCCTCAGCCGTCGCTTCATGTGACTCCACGG
AGTACCGGGCGCCGTCCAGGCACCTCGATTAGTTCTCGAGCTTTTGGAGTACGTCGTCTTTAGGTTGGGG
GGAGGGGTTTTATGCGATGGAGTTTCCCCACACTGAGTGGGTGGAGACTGAAGTTAGGCCAGCTTGGCAC
TTGATGTAATTCTCCTTGGAATTTGCCCTTTTTGAGTTTGGATCTTGGTTCATTCTCAAGCCTCAGACAG
TGGTTCAAAGTTTTTTTCTTCCATTTCAGGTGTCGTGAGGCTAGCACCGCCACCATGTCGGACAGCGAGG
ACAGCAACTTTTCCGAGGAGGAGGACAGCGAGCGCAGCAGTGACGGCGAGGAGGCCGAGGTAGACGAAGA
GCGGCGGAGTGCAGCGGGCAGTGAGAAAGAAGAAGAGCCTGAGGACGAAGAGGAGGAGGAAGAGGAGGAG
GAATACGATGAGGAAGAGGAGGAAGAAGATGATGACCGACCCCCCAAGAAACCCCGCCATGGAGGCTTCA
TTCTGGACGAGGCTGATGTTGACGATGAGTATGAGGACGAGGACCAGTGGGAGGATGGAGCAGAGGACAT
TCTAGAGAAAGCCTCCAATATCGATAATGTTGTCCTGGATGAAGATCGTTCTGGGGCTCGCCGCCTGCAA
AACCTCTGGAGGGACCAGCGAGAAGAAGAACTGGGCGAGTATTACATGAAGAAATACGCCAAGTCATCTG
TGGGAGAGACGGTGTATGGAGGATCTGATGAGCTCTCAGACGACATCACCCAGCAGCAGCTGCTCCCAGG
AGTCAAGGATCCCAATCTGTGGACTGTCAAATGTAAGATTGGGGAGGAACGGGCCACGGCCATTTCCTTG
ATGCGCAAGTTCATTGCCTACCAGTTCACAGACACGCCCCTGCAGATCAAGTCAGTAGTGGCACCAGAGC
ATGTGAAGGGCTACATCTACGTGGAGGCCTACAAGCAGACCCACGTGAAGCAGGCCATTGAGGGGGTGGG
CAACCTGCGGCTTGGCTACTGGAACCAGCAGATGGTGCCCATCAAGGAGATGACAGACGTGCTCAAAGTG
GTGAAGGAGGTGGCCAACCTGAAACCAAAGTCCTGGGTCCGCCTCAAGCGGGGCATCTACAAGGATGACA
TTGCTCAGGTGGACTACGTGGAGCCCAGCCAGAACACCATCTCCCTGAAGATGATCCCACGCATCGACTA
CGATCGCATCAAGGCCCGCATGAGCTTGAAAGACTGGTTTGCCAAAAGGAAGAAGTTTAAGCGGCCTCCA
CAGAGGCTGTTTGATGCTGAGAAGATCAGGTCCCTGGGGGGTGATGTTGCCTCTGATGGTGACTTCCTCA
TCTTTGAGGGGAACCGTTACAGCCGGAAGGGCTTTCTGTTCAAGAGCTTCGCCATGTCTGCTGTGATCAC
GGAGGGTGTGAAGCCAACACTCTCTGAGCTGGAAAAGTTTGAGGACCAGCCAGAGGGCATTGACCTGGAG
GTGGTGACTGAGAGCACAGGGAAGGAGCGGGAGCACAACTTCCAACCTGGGGACAACGTGGAGGTCTGTG
AGGGTGAGCTCATCAACCTGCAGGGCAAGATCCTCAGCGTGGATGGCAACAAGATCACCATCATGCCCAA
GCATGAGGACCTCAAGGACATGTTGGAGTTCCCAGCCCAGGAACTTAGAAAATACTTCAAGATGGGGGAC
CACGTGAAGGTGATTGCTGGCCGATTCGAGGGCGACACAGGCCTCATTGTGCGGGTGGAGGAGAATTTCG
TTATCCTGTTCTCTGACCTCACCATGCATGAGCTGAAGGTGCTCCCCCGGGACCTGCAGCTCTGCTCAGA
GACAGCATCAGGTGTGGATGTTGGGGGCCAGCATGAATGGGGCGAGCTGGTGCAGCTGGATCCCCAGACT
GTGGGTGTCATCGTGCGACTAGAACGGGAGACCTTCCAGGTGCTGAACATGTACGGGAAGGTGGTGACTG
TCAGACATCAGGCTGTGACCCGGAAGAAGGACAACCGCTTTGCTGTGGCCTTGGACTCAGAGCAGAACAA
CATCCATGTGAAAGACATCGTTAAGGTCATTGATGGCCCCCACTCAGGCCGAGAAGGGGAGATTCGCCAT
CTCTTCCGAAGCTTCGCCTTCCTACATTGCAAGAAACTGGTGGAGAACGGGGGCATGTTTGTCTGCAAGA
CCCGCCACCTGGTGCTGGCTGGGGGCTCAAAGCCCCGTGATGTGACCAACTTCACCGTGGGTGGCTTTGC
GCCTATGAGTCCCCGGATCAGCAGCCCCATGCACCCCAGTGCTGGAGGTCAGCGTGGCGGCTTTGGTAGC
CCAGGTGGCGGCAGTGGTGGCATGAGCAGGGGCCGGGGCCGGAGGGAC
[153 nt withheld, positions 6209-6361]
GGCTCACGGCGCCCGGGCGGCATGACCTCGACCTATGGGAGGACGCCCATGTATGGCTCCCAGACGCCCA
TGTATGGCTCTGGCTCCCGAACACCCATGTACGGCTCACAGACACCCCTCCAGGATGGTAGCCGCACCCC
ACACTACGGCTCACAGACGCCCCTGCATGATGGCAGCCGCACTCCTGCCCAGAGTGGGGCCTGGGACCCC
AACAACCCCAACACGCCGTCACGGGCTGAGGAAGAATATGAGTATGCTTTCGATGATGAGCCCACCCCGT
CCCCGCAGGCCTATGGGGGAACCCCCAATCCCCAAACACCTGGCTACCCAGACCCCTCGTCCCCACAGGT
CAACCCACAATACAACCCGCAGACGCCAGGGACGCCGGCCATGTACAACACAGACCAGTTCTCTCCCTAT
GCTGCCCCCTCCCCACAAGGTTCCTACCAGCCCAGCCCCAGCCCCCAGAGCTACCACCAGGTGGCGCCAA
GCCCAGCAGGCTACCAGAATACCCACTCCCCAGCCAGCTACCACCCTACACCGTCGCCCATGGCCTATCA
GGCTAGCCCCAGCCCGAGCCCCGTTGGCTACAGTCCTATGACACCTGGAGCTCCCTCCCCTGGTGGCTAC
AACCCACACACGCCAGGCTCAGGCATCGAGCAGAACTCCAGCGACTGGGTAACCACTGACATTCAGGTGA
AGGTGCGGGACACCTACCTGGATACACAGGTGGTGGGACAGACAGGTGTCATCCGCAGTGTCACGGGGGG
CATGTGCTCTGTGTACCTGAAGGACAGTGAGAAGGTTGTCAGCATTTCCAGTGAGCACCTGGAGCCTATC
ACCCCCACCAAGAACAACAAGGTGAAAGTGATCCTGGGCGAGGATCGGGAAGCCACGGGCGTCCTACTGA
GCATTGATGGTGAGGATGGCATTGTCCGTATGGACCTTGATGAGCAGCTCAAGATCCTCAACCTCCGCTT
CCTGGGGAAGCTCCTGGAAGCCTAGTAATGAACTAGTCCGTAACTTGAAAGTATTTCGATTTCTTGGCTT
TATATATCTTGTGGAAAGGACGAACCTGCGAGATTCTTGAACGAGAAACGCGTTAAGTCGACAATCAACC
TCTGGATTACAAAATTTGTGAAAGATTGACTGGTATTCTTAACTATGTTGCTCCTTTTACGCTATGTGGA
TACGCTGCTTTAATGCCTTTGTATCATGCTATTGCTTCCCGTATGGCTTTCATTTTCTCCTCCTTGTATA
AATCCTGGTTGCTGTCTCTTTATGAGGAGTTGTGGCCCGTTGTCAGGCAACGTGGCGTGGTGTGCACTGT
GTTTGCTGACGCAACCCCCACTGGTTGGGGCATTGCCACCACCTGTCAGCTCCTTTCCGGGACTTTCGCT
TTCCCCCTCCCTATTGCCACGGCGGAACTCATCGCCGCCTGCCTTGCCCGCTGCTGGACAGGGGCTCGGC
TGTTGGGCACTGACAATTCCGTGGTGTTGTCGGGGAAATCATCGTCCTTTCCTTGGCTGCTCGCCTGTGT
TGCCACCTGGATTCTGCGCGGGACGTCCTTCTGCTACGTCCCTTCGGCCCTCAATCCAGCGGACCTTCCT
TCCCGCGGCCTGCTGCCGGCTCTGCGGCCTCTTCCGCGTCTTCGCCTTCGCCCTCAGACGAGTCGGATCT
CCCTTTGGGCCGCCTCCCCGCGTCGACTTTAAGACCAATGACTTACAAGGCAGCTGTAGATCTTAGCCAC
TTTTTAAAAGAAAAGGGGGGACTGGAAGGGCTAATTCACTCCCAACGAAGACAAGATCTGCTTTTTGCTT
GTACTGGGTCTCTCTGGTTAGACCAGATCTGAGCCTGGGAGCTCTCTGGCTAACTAGGGAACCCACTGCT
TAAGCCTCAATAAAGCTTGCCTTGAGTGCTTCAAGTAGTGTGTGCCCGTCTGTTGTGTGACTCTGGTAAC
TAGAGATCCCTCAGACCCTTTTAGTCAGTGTGGAAAATCTCTAGCAGTACGTATAGTAGTTCATGTCATC
TTATTATTCAGTATTTATAACTTGCAAAGAAATGAATATCAGAGAGTGAGAGGAACTTGTTTATTGCAGC
TTATAATGGTTACAAATAAAGCAATAGCATCACAAATTTCACAAATAAAGCATTTTTTTCACTGCATTCT
AGTTGTGGTTTGTCCAAACTCATCAATGTATCTTATCATGTCTGGCTCTAGCTATCCCGCCCCTAACTCC
GCCCATCCCGCCCCTAACTCCGCCCAGTTCCGCCCATTCTCCGCCCCATGGCTGACTAATTTTTTTTATT
TATGCAGAGGCCGAGGCCGCCTCGGCCTCTGAGCTATTCCAGAAGTAGTGAGGAGGCTTTTTTGGAGGCC
TAGGGACGTACCCAATTCGCCCTATAGTGAGTCGTATTACGCGCGCTCACTGGCCGTCGTTTTACAACGT
CGTGACTGGGAAAACCCTGGCGTTACCCAACTTAATCGCCTTGCAGCACATCCCCCTTTCGCCAGCTGGC
GTAATAGCGAAGAGGCCCGCACCGATCGCCCTTCCCAACAGTTGCGCAGCCTGAATGGCGAATGGG
[124 nt withheld, positions 8948-9071]
C
[91 nt withheld, positions 9073-9163]
A
[49 nt withheld, positions 9165-9213]
CCTTTGACGTTGGAGTCCACGTTCTTT
[37 nt withheld, positions 9241-9277]
ACCCTATCTCGGTCTATTCTTTTGATTTATAAGGGATTTTGCCGATTTCGGCCTATTGGTTAAAAAATGA
GCTGATTTAACAAAAATTTAACGCGAATTTTAACAAAATATTAACGCTTACAATTTAGGTGGCACTTTTC
GGGGAAATGTGCGCGGAACCCCTATTTGTTTATTTTTCTAAATACATTCAAATATGTATCCGCTCATGAG
ACAATAACCCTGATAAATGCTTCAATAATATTGAAAAAGGAAGAGTATGAGTATTCAACATTTCCGTGTC
GCCCTTATTCCCTTTTTTGCGGCATTTTGCCTTCCTGTTTTTGCTCACCCAGAAACGCTGGTGAAAGTAA
AAGATGCTGAAGATCAGTTGGGTGCACGAGTGGGTTACATCGAACTGGATCTCAACAGCGGTAAGATCCT
TGAGAGTTTTCGCCCCGAAGAACGTTTTCCAATGATGAGCACTTTTAAAGTTCTGCTATGTGGCGCGGTA
TTATCCCGTATTGACGCCGGGCAAGAGCAACTCGGTCGCCGCATACACTATTCTCAGAATGACTTGGTTG
AGTACTCACCAGTCACAGAAAAGCATCTTACGGATGGCATGACAGTAAGAGAATTATGCAGTGCTGCCAT
AACCATGAGTGATAACACTGCGGCCAACTTACTTCTGACAACGATCGGAGGACCGAAGGAGCTAACCGCT
TTTTTGCACAACATGGGGGATCATGTAACTCGCCTTGATCGTTGGGAACCGGAGCTGAATGAAGCCATAC
CAAACGACGAGCGTGACACCACGATGCCTGTAGCAATGGCAACAACGTTGCGCAAACTATTAACTGGCGA
ACTACTTACTCTAGCTTCCCGGCAACAATTAATAGACTGGATGGAGGCGGATAAAGTTGCAGGACCACTT
CTGCGCTCGGCCCTTCCGGCTGGCTGGTTTATTGCTGATAAATCTGGAGCCGGTGAGCGTGGGTCTCGCG
GTATCATTGCAGCACTGGGGCCAGATGGTAAGCCCTCCCGTATCGTAGTTATCTACACGACGGGGAGTCA
GGCAACTATGGATGAACGAAATAGACAGATCGCTGAGATAGGTGCCTCACTGATTAAGCATTGGTAACTG
TCAGACCAAGTTTACTCATATATACTTTAGATTGATTTAAAACTTCATTTTTAATTTAAAAGGATCTAGG
TGAAGATCCTTTTTGATAATCTCATGACCAAAATCCCTTAACGTGAGTTTTCGTTCCACTGAGCGTCAGA
CCCCGTAGAAAAGATCAAAGGATCTTCTTGAGATCCTTTTTTTCTGCGCGTAATCTGCTGCTTGCAAACA
AAAAAACCACCGCTACCAGCGGTGGTTTGTTTGCCGGATCAAGAGCTACCAACTCTTTTTCCGAAGGTAA
CTGGCTTCAGCAGAGCGCAGATACCAAATACTGTTCTTCTAGTGTAGCCGTAGTTAGGCCACCACTTCAA
GAACTCTGTAGCACCGCCTACATACCTCGCTCTGCTAATCCTGTTACCAGTGGCTGCTGCCAGTGGCGAT
AAGTCGTGTCTTACCGGGTTGGACTCAAGACGATAGTTACCGGATAAGGCGCAGCGGTCGGGCTGAACGG
GGGGTTCGTGCACACAGCCCAGCTTGGAGCGAACGACCTACACCGAACTGAGATACCTACAGCGTGAGCT
ATGAGAAAGCGCCACGCTTCCCGAAGGGAGAAAGGCGGACAGGTATCCGGTAAGCGGCAGGGTCGGAACA
GGAGAGCGCACGAGGGAGCTTCCAGGGGGAAACGCCTGGTATCTTTATAGTCCTGTCGGGTTTCGCCACC
TCTGACTTGAGCGTCGATTTTTGTGATGCTCGTCAGGGGGGCGGAGCCTATGGAAAAACGCCAGCAACGC
GGCCTTTTTACGGTTCCTGGCCTTTTGCTGGCCTTTTGCTCACATGTTCTTTCCTGCGTTATCCCCTGAT
TCTGTGGATAACCGTATTACCGCCTTTGAGTGAGCTGATACCGCTCGCCGCAGCCGAACGACCGAGCGCA
GCGAGTCAGTGAGCGAGGAAGCGGAAGAGCGCCCAATACGCAAACCGCCTCTCCCCGCGCGTTGGCCGAT
TCATTAATGCAGCTGGCACGACAGGTTTCCCGACTGGAAAGCGGGCAGTGAGCGCAACGCAATTAATGTG
AGTTAGCTCACTCATTAGGCACCCCAGGCTTTACACTTTATGCTTCCGGCTCGTATGTTGTGTGGAATTG
TGAGCGGATAACAATTTCACACAGGAAACAGCTATGACCATGATTACGCCAAGCGCGCAATTAACCCTCA
CTAAAGGGAACAAAAGCTGGAGCTGCAAGC
