>Addgene plasmid #143131 | TFORF1547 | depositor partial sequence | sequence record 281531 | Insert
ACCGCCACCATGTCGGACAGCGAGGACAGCAACTTTTCCGAGGAGGAGGACAGCGAGCGCAGCAGTGACG
GCGAGGAGGCCGAGGTAGACGAAGAGCGGCGGAGTGCAGCGGGCAGTGAGAAAGAAGAAGAGCCTGAGGA
CGAAGAGGAGGAGGAAGAGGAGGAGGAATACGATGAGGAAGAGGAGGAAGAAGATGATGACCGACCCCCC
AAGAAACCCCGCCATGGAGGCTTCATTCTGGACGAGGCTGATGTTGACGATGAGTATGAGGACGAGGACC
AGTGGGAGGATGGAGCAGAGGACATTCTAGAGAAAGCCTCCAATATCGATAATGTTGTCCTGGATGAAGA
TCGTTCTGGGGCTCGCCGCCTGCAAAACCTCTGGAGGGACCAGCGAGAAGAAGAACTGGGCGAGTATTAC
ATGAAGAAATACGCCAAGTCATCTGTGGGAGAGACGGTGTATGGAGGATCTGATGAGCTCTCAGACGACA
TCACCCAGCAGCAGCTGCTCCCAGGAGTCAAGGATCCCAATCTGTGGACTGTCAAATGTAAGATTGGGGA
GGAACGGGCCACGGCCATTTCCTTGATGCGCAAGTTCATTGCCTACCAGTTCACAGACACGCCCCTGCAG
ATCAAGTCAGTAGTGGCACCAGAGCATGTGAAGGGCTACATCTACGTGGAGGCCTACAAGCAGACCCACG
TGAAGCAGGCCATTGAGGGGGTGGGCAACCTGCGGCTTGGCTACTGGAACCAGCAGATGGTGCCCATCAA
GGAGATGACAGACGTGCTCAAAGTGGTGAAGGAGGTGGCCAACCTGAAACCAAAGTCCTGGGTCCGCCTC
AAGCGGGGCATCTACAAGGATGACATTGCTCAGGTGGACTACGTGGAGCCCAGCCAGAACACCATCTCCC
TGAAGATGATCCCACGCATCGACTACGATCGCATCAAGGCCCGCATGAGCTTGAAAGACTGGTTTGCCAA
AAGGAAGAAGTTTAAGCGGCCTCCACAGAGGCTGTTTGATGCTGAGAAGATCAGGTCCCTGGGGGGTGAT
GTTGCCTCTGATGGTGACTTCCTCATCTTTGAGGGGAACCGTTACAGCCGGAAGGGCTTTCTGTTCAAGA
GCTTCGCCATGTCTGCTGTGATCACGGAGGGTGTGAAGCCAACACTCTCTGAGCTGGAAAAGTTTGAGGA
CCAGCCAGAGGGCATTGACCTGGAGGTGGTGACTGAGAGCACAGGGAAGGAGCGGGAGCACAACTTCCAA
CCTGGGGACAACGTGGAGGTCTGTGAGGGTGAGCTCATCAACCTGCAGGGCAAGATCCTCAGCGTGGATG
GCAACAAGATCACCATCATGCCCAAGCATGAGGACCTCAAGGACATGTTGGAGTTCCCAGCCCAGGAACT
TAGAAAATACTTCAAGATGGGGGACCACGTGAAGGTGATTGCTGGCCGATTCGAGGGCGACACAGGCCTC
ATTGTGCGGGTGGAGGAGAATTTCGTTATCCTGTTCTCTGACCTCACCATGCATGAGCTGAAGGTGCTCC
CCCGGGACCTGCAGCTCTGCTCAGAGACAGCATCAGGTGTGGATGTTGGGGGCCAGCATGAATGGGGCGA
GCTGGTGCAGCTGGATCCCCAGACTGTGGGTGTCATCGTGCGACTAGAACGGGAGACCTTCCAGGTGCTG
AACATGTACGGGAAGGTGGTGACTGTCAGACATCAGGCTGTGACCCGGAAGAAGGACAACCGCTTTGCTG
TGGCCTTGGACTCAGAGCAGAACAACATCCATGTGAAAGACATCGTTAAGGTCATTGATGGCCCCCACTC
AGGCCGAGAAGGGGAGATTCGCCATCTCTTCCGAAGCTTCGCCTTCCTACATTGCAAGAAACTGGTGGAG
AACGGGGGCATGTTTGTCTGCAAGACCCGCCACCTGGTGCTGGCTGGGGGCTCAAAGCCCCGTGATGTGA
CCAACTTCACCGTGGGTGGCTTTGCGCCTATGAGTCCCCGGATCAGCAGCCCCATGCACCCCAGTGCTGG
AGGTCAGCGTGGCGGCTTTGGTAGCCCAGGTGGCGGCAGTGGTGGCATGAGCAGGGGCCGGGGCCGGAGG
GAC
[153 nt withheld, positions 2104-2256]
GGCTCACGGCGCCCGGGCGGCATGACCTCGACCTATGGGAGGACGCCCATGTATGGCTCCCAGACGCCCA
TGTATGGCTCTGGCTCCCGAACACCCATGTACGGCTCACAGACACCCCTCCAGGATGGTAGCCGCACCCC
ACACTACGGCTCACAGACGCCCCTGCATGATGGCAGCCGCACTCCTGCCCAGAGTGGGGCCTGGGACCCC
AACAACCCCAACACGCCGTCACGGGCTGAGGAAGAATATGAGTATGCTTTCGATGATGAGCCCACCCCGT
CCCCGCAGGCCTATGGGGGAACCCCCAATCCCCAAACACCTGGCTACCCAGACCCCTCGTCCCCACAGGT
CAACCCACAATACAACCCGCAGACGCCAGGGACGCCGGCCATGTACAACACAGACCAGTTCTCTCCCTAT
GCTGCCCCCTCCCCACAAGGTTCCTACCAGCCCAGCCCCAGCCCCCAGAGCTACCACCAGGTGGCGCCAA
GCCCAGCAGGCTACCAGAATACCCACTCCCCAGCCAGCTACCACCCTACACCGTCGCCCATGGCCTATCA
GGCTAGCCCCAGCCCGAGCCCCGTTGGCTACAGTCCTATGACACCTGGAGCTCCCTCCCCTGGTGGCTAC
AACCCACACACGCCAGGCTCAGGCATCGAGCAGAACTCCAGCGACTGGGTAACCACTGACATTCAGGTGA
AGGTGCGGGACACCTACCTGGATACACAGGTGGTGGGACAGACAGGTGTCATCCGCAGTGTCACGGGGGG
CATGTGCTCTGTGTACCTGAAGGACAGTGAGAAGGTTGTCAGCATTTCCAGTGAGCACCTGGAGCCTATC
ACCCCCACCAAGAACAACAAGGTGAAAGTGATCCTGGGCGAGGATCGGGAAGCCACGGGCGTCCTACTGA
GCATTGATGGTGAGGATGGCATTGTCCGTATGGACCTTGATGAGCAGCTCAAGATCCTCAACCTCCGCTT
CCTGGGGAAGCTCCTGGAAGCCTAGTAATGAACTAGTCCGTAACTTGAAAGTATTTCGATTTCTTGGCTT
TATATATCTTGTGGAAAGGACGAACCTGCGAGATTCTTGAACGAGAA
