>Addgene plasmid #143131 | TFORF1547 | depositor partial sequence | sequence record 281532 | Barcode
ACCTGCGAGATTCTTGAACGAGAA
